>Addgene plasmid #236459 | pcDNA3 Strep-FLAG KBP | addgene full sequence | sequence record 473149 | Addgene NGS Result
CAGCCGGCGTCCCGGAAAACGATTCCGAAGCCCAACCTTTCATAGAAGGCGGCGGTGGAATCGAAATCTC
GTGATGGCAGGTTGGGCGTCGCTTGGTCGGTCATTTCGAACCCCAGAGTCCCGCTCAGAAGAACTCGTCA
AGAAGGCGATAGAAGGCGATGCGCTGCGAATCGGGAGCGGCGATACCGTAAAGCACGAGGAAGCGGTCAG
CCCATTCGCCGCCAAGCTCTTCAGCAATATCACGGGTAGCCAACGCTATGTCCTGATAGCGGTCCGCCAC
ACCCAGCCGGCCACAGTCGATGAATCCAGAAAAGCGGCCATTTTCCACCATGATATTCGGCAAGCAGGCA
TCGCCATGGGTCACGACGAGATCCTCGCCGTCGGGCATGCGCGCCTTGAGCCTGGCGAACAGTTCGGCTG
GCGCGAGCCCCTGATGCTCTTCGTCCAGATCATCCTGATCGACAAGACCGGCTTCCATCCGAGTACGTGC
TCGCTCGATGCGATGTTTCGCTTGGTGGTCGAATGGGCAGGTAGCCGGATCAAGCGTATGCAGCCGCCGC
ATTGCATCAGCCATGATGGATACTTTCTCGGCAGGAGCAAGGTGAGATGACAGGAGATCCTGCCCCGGCA
CTTCGCCCAATAGCAGCCAGTCCCTTCCCGCTTCAGTGACAACGTCGAGCACAGCTGCGCAAGGAACGCC
CGTCGTGGCCAGCCACGATAGCCGCGCTGCCTCGTCCTGCAGTTCATTCAGGGCACCGGACAGGTCGGTC
TTGACAAAAAGAACCGGGCGCCCCTGCGCTGACAGCCGGAACACGGCGGCATCAGAGCAGCCGATTGTCT
GTTGTGCCCAGTCATAGCCGAATAGCCTCTCCACCCAAGCGGCCGGAGAACCTGCGTGCAATCCATCTTG
TTCAATCATGCGAAACGATCCTCATCCTGTCTCTTGATCAGATCCGAAAATGGATATACAAGCTCCCGGG
AGCTTTTTGCAAAAGCCTAGGCCTCCAAAAAAGCCTCCTCACTACTTCTGGAATAGCTCAGAGGCAGAGG
CGGCCTCGGCCTCTGCATAAATAAAAAAAATTAGTCAGCCATGGGGCGGAGAATGGGCGGAACTGGGCGG
AGTTAGGGGCGGGATGGGCGGAGTTAGGGGCGGGACTATGGTTGCTGACTAATTGAGATGCATGCTTTGC
ATACTTCTGCCTGCTGGGGAGCCTGGGGACTTTCCACACCTGGTTGCTGACTAATTGAGATGCATGCTTT
GCATACTTCTGCCTGCTGGGGAGCCTGGGGACTTTCCACACCCTAACTGACACACATTCCACAGAATTAA
TTCGCGTTAAATTTTTGTTAAATCAGCTCATTTTTTAACCAATAGGCCGAAATCGGCAAAATCCCTTATA
AATCAAAAGAATAGACCGAGATAGGGT
[37 nt withheld, positions 1428-1464]
AAAGAACGTGGACTCCAACGTCAAAGG
[49 nt withheld, positions 1492-1540]
T
[91 nt withheld, positions 1542-1632]
G
[124 nt withheld, positions 1634-1757]
GGGGATACCCCCTAGAGCCCCAGCTGGTTCTTTCCGCCTCAGAAGCCATAGAGCCCACCGCATCCCCAGC
ATGCCTGCTATTGTCTTCCCAATCCTCCCCCTTGCTGTCCTGCCCCACCCCACCCCCCAGAATAGAATGA
CACCTACTCAGACAATGCGATGCAATTTCCTCATTTTATTAGGAAAGGACAGTGGGAGTGGCACCTTCCA
GGGTCAAGGAAGGCACGGGGGAGGGGCAAACAACAGATGGCTGGCAACTAGAAGGCACAGTCGAGGCTGA
TCAGCGAGCTCTAGCATTTAGGTGACACTATAGAATAGGGCCCTCTAGATGCATGCTCGAGTCATTTATC
ATCATCATCTTTATAATCCTCTCCGCTAGCTCCTTTCTCGAACTGCGGGTGGCTCCAGCTTCCTCCTCCG
CTGCCTCCGCCGCTTCCTCCTCCCTTCTCGAACTGAGGGTGGCTCCAGCTGGCGGATCGAACCACTTTGT
ACAAGAAAGTTGGGTAAGTCAGGGCCATCTTGGTTCTGAATCTCTCCATTTTTGTTGGGAGAAGACTAAC
CATCTCTTTACTAAGTTCTAGCTCAACTTCTATTTCCTGGGCGGCCTCAGGATGCTTTTCACAGTAATCA
ACAATAAATTTGTAATGTTCCAATGATGTTGCCAAATTTTCCAGCTCTTTCTTGGGATCTGCAGTAATGA
TTTTGCCATAGAGACGGGCAACTCGAAACTTAGCTAACATGGCAGGGCGAAGAACATCTTCCCCTATATG
CTCAGGGAATACTTTATTTGGGTCTCTCAGGGAGTCTAAGAAGAGCTGGTAGTACTTCAGTGCTGACTTA
TTAAGATTATTTATTTTTTTTACAATGTGTGAATCAGGATCCCTTAGCCTGTCAGCAATGGCAACCTTCA
AATCCATCATATCATAGTAAGCATGTGCAATTTCAAACTGGATCTGTCTGTTGACCAACAGATAATACTG
TGGATTCAGGTCTACAGTTAGGGGCTCTAGCATGGCTATTCTGCGTTTATGCATCTTGCACCGTCTCTCC
ATGTCAGTTTCAAAGAATGCAAGCACCTTAAACAGAGCACTGTGGTCTTGGACAACTTCAATATGGTCAG
TGACATAACCATCAATCTGAAAGAACTCTTTTGCCTCAAAGACATAGTGCTGACCCAATAAGAAAAGTTC
TCTGGCTTCTTCAAAATCTAAAGGTCTCAAGTAGCTCACTTTCTCTTCTACTGCAGAGATGGCATCACAC
AGTTCACCGGTTCCAAACTGCACAGCTTTTTTCCGAATGCTTTCCTCCTCATCTAGTTCTTTTTTCCTTA
AAGCTCTAAGTTCAGACTGTTTATCAAGATCAAGCTCTCCTATGTTGTCCTGCATGGAGAGTTGGGCATT
CTGCATGAGAGTCAAACAGTATTTGATCCAGCACCTTGCTATTTCCCCCTTTCTTTGATGATAAAGCTCT
GGCACTTCTCCTTCAGCTTCAGGAGTGTCTTCTGTGGCTGAGATCTTTCCAGTTTGACCAAAAATGACAT
TAGCAGCTGATAAACAGTGCCTGGCCTCCATAAAGCATAGCTTATTGATGTAAAACTGTGACAAGGTAGC
AGCATTGATAGCCCACTCTATAGGATGGTAGGCATTGTGCTCAAGCTGGCGTTTTAGTGTACTATGGCAA
TAGTGAGCAGCCTTCTCAAACATTTCCAGATGCTGGTAGACTTGAGCTAGGTAATATAGGTTATGAGTAT
AAACCTTTTCAAATCTTTTTGATCTCTCTTGTTCAGTAAGTTTCTCTTCTTCAGGAAGAAAACGCTCAGT
AGGATCAAGAGGAGGACTCCCAACCTCTTTCATATACTGATTATATAGTGCTTCTGATGACTCTAGGTAA
GCCTGTGCAGTTTCAATTTCTTCTCTTTCAGACCACAAGATACCCAGGTTATTCTGCGCCTGGATGCAGA
GAGAGATGCAGTCGTGCGAGAGCCGGTACCTGCGCAGCAGCCGCAGGCATTTCACCAGGTGCTCCTCCCC
CGCCGACAGCTCCTCCGTGTCGATGTGGTTCACCCCGAGGTGGAACTCGATGACTGCCAGCCTCACCGCT
CGCTGGGCGACGGGCCCCTCGGGCTCCACCACCTCAGCCGGCAGCCCCAGGGCGTGGTCACCGGCACCCG
GGCCGTCCTCGGCCTCAGGCCGCTCATCCTCGTCCTCAGGCGCAGGGCCGAGCAGCGCCTTGACCTCTTC
CAGTAGCGCCCGGGCGCTGTATTTGGACTTGTATGGTTCCTTCTCCGGATTTTTATGCAGTTCCACCCGC
GACAGAGCGAGCGCCGCCTGGAATTTCTCGCAGACCTCCGCCCACGGAACGTTCGCCATGCCAACTTTTT
TGTACAAACTTGTTTGATCCGCGGTGGCGGCGAATTCCAGCACACTGGCGGCCGTTACTAGTGGATCCGA
GCTCGGTACCAAGCTTGGGTCTCCCTATAGTGAGTCGTATTAATTTCGATAAGCCAGTAAGCAGTGGGTT
CTCTAGTTAGCCAGAGAGCTCTGCTTATATAGACCTCCCACCGTACACGCCTACCGCCCATTTGCGTCAA
TGGGGCGGAGTTGTTACGACATTTTGGAAAGTCCCGTTGATTTTGGTGCCAAAACAAACTCCCATTGACG
TCAATGGGGTGGAGACTTGGAAATCCCCGTGAGTCAAACCGCTATCCACGCCCATTGATGTACTGCCAAA
ACCGCATCACCATGGTAATAGCGATGACTAATACGTAGATGTACTGCCAAGTAGGAAAGTCCCATAAGGT
CATGTACTGGGCATAATGCCAGGCGGGCCATTTACCGTCATTGACGTCAATAGGGGGCGTACTTGGCATA
TGATACACTTGATGTACTGCCAAGTGGGCAGTTTACCGTAAATACTCCACCCATTGACGTCAATGGAAAG
TCCCTATTGGCGTTACTATGGGAACATACGTCATTATTGACGTCAATGGGCGGGGGTCGTTGGGCGGTCA
GCCAGGCGGGCCATTTACCGTAAGTTATGTAACGCGGAACTCCATATATGGGCTATGAACTAATGACCCC
GTAATTGATTACTATTAATAACTAGTCAATAATCAATGTCAACGCGTATATCTGGCCCGTACATCGCGAA
GCAGCGCAAAACGCCTAACCCTAAGCAGATTCTTCATGCAATTGTCGGTCAAGCCTTGCCTTGTTGTAGC
TTAAATTTTGCTCGCGCACTACTCAGCGACCTCCAACACACAAGCAGGGAGCAGATACTGGCTTAACTAT
GCGGCATCAGAGCAGATTGTACTGAGAGTGCACCATAGGGGATCGGGAGATCTCCCGATCCGTCGACGTC
AGGTGGCACTTTTCGGGGAAATGTGCGCGGAACCCCTATTTGTTTATTTTTCTAAATACATTCAAATATG
TATCCGCTCATGAGACAATAACCCTGATAAATGCTTCAATAATATTGAAAAAGGAAGAGTATGAGTATTC
AACATTTCCGTGTCGCCCTTATTCCCTTTTTTGCGGCATTTTGCCTTCCTGTTTTTGCTCACCCAGAAAC
GCTGGTGAAAGTAAAAGATGCTGAAGATCAGTTGGGTGCACGAGTGGGTTACATCGAACTGGATCTCAAC
AGCGGTAAGATCCTTGAGAGTTTTCGCCCCGAAGAACGTTTTCCAATGATGAGCACTTTTAAAGTTCTGC
TATGTGGCGCGGTATTATCCCGTATTGACGCCGGGCAAGAGCAACTCGGTCGCCGCATACACTATTCTCA
GAATGACTTGGTTGAGTACTCACCAGTCACAGAAAAGCATCTTACGGATGGCATGACAGTAAGAGAATTA
TGCAGTGCTGCCATAACCATGAGTGATAACACTGCGGCCAACTTACTTCTGACAACGATCGGAGGACCGA
AGGAGCTAACCGCTTTTTTGCACAACATGGGGGATCATGTAACTCGCCTTGATCGTTGGGAACCGGAGCT
GAATGAAGCCATACCAAACGACGAGCGTGACACCACGATGCCTGTAGCAATGGCAACAACGTTGCGCAAA
CTATTAACTGGCGAACTACTTACTCTAGCTTCCCGGCAACAATTAATAGACTGGATGGAGGCGGATAAAG
TTGCAGGACCACTTCTGCGCTCGGCCCTTCCGGCTGGCTGGTTTATTGCTGATAAATCTGGAGCCGGTGA
GCGTGGGTCTCGCGGTATCATTGCAGCACTGGGGCCAGATGGTAAGCCCTCCCGTATCGTAGTTATCTAC
ACGACGGGGAGTCAGGCAACTATGGATGAACGAAATAGACAGATCGCTGAGATAGGTGCCTCACTGATTA
AGCATTGGTAACTGTCAGACCAAGTTTACTCATATATACTTTAGATTGATTTAAAACTTCATTTTTAATT
TAAAAGGATCTAGGTGAAGATCCTTTTTGATAATCTCATGACCAAAATCCCTTAACGTGAGTTTTCGTTC
CACTGAGCGTCAGACCCCGTAGAAAAGATCAAAGGATCTTCTTGAGATCCTTTTTTTCTGCGCGTAATCT
GCTGCTTGCAAACAAAAAAACCACCGCTACCAGCGGTGGTTTGTTTGCCGGATCAAGAGCTACCAACTCT
TTTTCCGAAGGTAACTGGCTTCAGCAGAGCGCAGATACCAAATACTGTTCTTCTAGTGTAGCCGTAGTTA
GGCCACCACTTCAAGAACTCTGTAGCACCGCCTACATACCTCGCTCTGCTAATCCTGTTACCAGTGGCTG
CTGCCAGTGGCGATAAGTCGTGTCTTACCGGGTTGGACTCAAGACGATAGTTACCGGATAAGGCGCAGCG
GTCGGGCTGAACGGGGGGTTCGTGCACACAGCCCAGCTTGGAGCGAACGACCTACACCGAACTGAGATAC
CTACAGCGTGAGCTATGAGAAAGCGCCACGCTTCCCGAAGGGAGAAAGGCGGACAGGTATCCGGTAAGCG
GCAGGGTCGGAACAGGAGAGCGCACGAGGGAGCTTCCAGGGGGAAACGCCTGGTATCTTTATAGTCCTGT
CGGGTTTCGCCACCTCTGACTTGAGCGTCGATTTTTGTGATGCTCGTCAGGGGGGCGGAGCCTATGGAAA
AACGCCAGCAACGCGGCCTTTTTACGGTTCCTGGCCTTTTGCTGGCCTTTTGCTCACATGTTCTTTCCTG
CGTTATCCCCTGATTCTGTGGATAACCGTATTACCGCCTTTGAGTGAGCTGATACCGCTCGCCGCAGCCG
AACGACCGAGCGCAGCGAGTCAGTGAGCGAGGAAGCGGAAGAGCGCCCAATACGCAAACCGCCTCTCCCC
GCGCGTTGGCCGATTCATTAATGCAGCTGGCACGACAGGTTTCCCGACTGGAAAGCGGGCAGTGAGCGCA
ACGCAATTAATGTGAGTTAGCTCACTCATTAGGCACCCCAGGCTTTACACTTTATGCTTCCGGCTCGTAT
GTTGTGTGGAATTGTGAGCGGATAACAATTTCACACAGGAAACAGCTATGACCATGATTACGCCAAGCTC
TAGCTAGAGGTCGACGGTATACAGACATGATAAGATACATTGATGAGTTTGGACAAACCACAACTAGAAT
GCAGTGAAAAAAATGCTTTATTTGTGAAATTTGTGATGCTATTGCTTTATTTGTAACCATTATAAGCTGC
AATAAACAAGTTGGGGTGGGCGAAGAACTCCAGCATGAGATCCCCGCGCTGGAGGATCATC
Features (pLannotate 1.2.2; 24 found; start..end, strand, type, name):
    128..919     -  CDS            neo: KKA2_KLEPN - Also known as kan, nptII. Experimental evidence at protein level: Swiss-Prot protein existence level 1. Resistance to kanamycin, neomycin, paromomycin, ribostamycin, butirosin and gentamicin B. From Klebsiella pneumoniae.
    986..1315    -  promoter       SV40 promoter: SV40 enhancer and early promoter
   1329..1757    -  rep_origin     f1 ori (sequence partly withheld): f1 bacteriophage origin of replication; arrow indicates direction of (+) strand synthesis
   1778..1799    -  promoter       SV40 promoter (fragment): SV40 enhancer and early promoter
   1803..2027    -  polyA_signal   bGH poly(A) signal: bovine growth hormone polyadenylation signal
   2053..2071    +  promoter       SP6 promoter: promoter for bacteriophage SP6 RNA polymerase
   2145..2164    -  CDS            Strep-Tag II (fragment): peptide that binds Strep-Tactin®, an engineered form of streptavidin
   2238..2262    +  protein_bind   attB2: mutant version of attB; recombination site for the Gateway® BP reaction BP Clonase™
   2264..4126    -  CDS            KIFBP: KBP_HUMAN - Also known as KBP From Homo sapiens (Human).
   4132..4149    -  protein_bind   attB1 (fragment): mutant version of attB; core recombination site for the Gateway® BP reaction BP Clonase™
   4231..4249    -  promoter       T7 promoter: promoter for bacteriophage T7 RNA polymerase
   4265..4298    -  LTR            5' LTR (truncated) (fragment): truncated 5' long terminal repeat (LTR) from HIV-1
   4294..4497    -  promoter       CMV promoter: human cytomegalovirus (CMV) immediate early promoter
   4498..4877    -  enhancer       CMV enhancer: human cytomegalovirus immediate early enhancer
   5032..5084    +  misc_feature   bom (fragment): basis of mobility region from pBR322
   5143..5247    +  promoter       AmpR promoter: bla
   5248..6108    +  CDS            AmpR: β-lactamase; bla; confers resistance to ampicillin, carbenicillin, and related antibiotics
   6279..6867    +  rep_origin     ori: high-copy-number ColE1/pMB1/pBR322/pUC origin of replication
   7050..7142    +  CDS            lacI (fragment): lac repressor; lacI; The lac repressor binds to the lac operator to inhibit transcription in E. coli. This inhibition can be relieved by adding lactose or isopropyl-β-D-thiogalactopyranoside (IPTG).
   7155..7176    +  protein_bind   CAP binding site: CAP binding activates transcription in the presence of cAMP. E. coli catabolite activator protein
   7191..7221    +  promoter       lac promoter: promoter for the E. coli lac operon
   7229..7245    +  protein_bind   lac operator: The lac repressor binds to the lac operator to inhibit transcription in E. coli. This inhibition can be relieved by adding lactose or isopropyl-β-D-thiogalactopyranoside (IPTG). lac repressor encoded by lacI
   7318..7439    -  polyA_signal   SV40 poly(A) signal: SV40 polyadenylation signal
   7434..104     -  CDS            ble (fragment) (across the origin): BLE_KLEPN - Experimental evidence at protein level: Swiss-Prot protein existence level 1. Binding protein with a strong affinity to the bleomycin family of antibiotics. Binds to CL990; an antimitotic-antibiotic compound. From Klebsiella pneumoniae.
