[The description below was written by a language model from this plasmid's Addgene catalogue record and pLannotate feature annotations shown in this document.]
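Description:
pcDNA3 Strep-FLAG KBP is a mammalian expression plasmid built on the pcDNA3 backbone for transient overexpression of human KBP (KIF1-binding protein; gene KIF1BP/KIFBP, also known as KIAA1279 or TTC20). It is propagated in E. coli as a high-copy plasmid through a ColE1/pUC-type origin and selected with ampicillin via the β-lactamase gene. An f1 origin is also present. The backbone additionally carries a neomycin/kanamycin phosphotransferase gene driven by the SV40 enhancer/early promoter and followed by an SV40 poly(A) signal, a cassette that could allow G418 selection in mammalian cells, although the stated purpose is transient expression.

The expression unit, which lies on the minus strand of the sequenced 7,488 nt record, consists of the CMV immediate-early enhancer and promoter, the KBP coding sequence, and the bovine growth hormone polyadenylation signal. T7 and SP6 phage promoters flank the insert, as is usual for pcDNA3. The open reading frame is bracketed by attB1 and attB2 sites, which suggests the insert passed through Gateway recombination at some stage, even though the catalogue lists restriction enzyme cloning with unknown sites. The catalogue describes a C-terminal Strep-FLAG tag. The annotation supports this placement, detecting a Strep-Tag II fragment downstream of the coding sequence, but it does not call a FLAG epitope separately. Such a tandem tag would allow Strep-Tactin affinity purification and anti-FLAG detection or immunoprecipitation of KBP. The short matches to an HIV-1 LTR, lacI, ble and lac promoter elements appear to be backbone remnants rather than functional parts.
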