Addgene plasmid #236459: pcDNA3 Strep-FLAG KBP
Purpose: transient overexpression of KBP in mammalian cells
Depositing lab: Michele Pagano. Depositing organization: NYU Grossman School of Medicine. Publication: The TDH-GCN5L1-Fbxo15-KBP axis limits mitochondrial biogenesis in mouse embryonic stem cells. Donato V, Bonora M, Simoneschi D, Sartini D, Kudo Y, Saraf A, Florens L, Washburn MP, Stadtfeld M, Pinton P, Pagano M. Nat Cell Biol. 2017 Apr;19(4):341-351. doi: 10.1038/ncb3491. Epub 2017 Mar 20. PubMed 28319092.
Backbone
  Vector backbone: pcDNA3
  Vector type: Mammalian Expression
Growth in bacteria
  Bacterial resistance: Ampicillin, 100 μg/mL
  Growth temperature: 37°C
  Growth strain: DH5alpha
  Copy number: High Copy
Gene/Insert
  Gene/Insert name: KBP
  Species: H. sapiens (human)
  Entrez Gene: KIF1BP (a.k.a. KBP, KIAA1279, TTC20)
  Tag / fusion protein: Strep-FLAG (C terminal on insert)
  Cloning method: Restriction Enzyme; 5′ cloning site Unknown (unknown if destroyed)
Terms and licenses: Academic/Nonprofit Terms; Industry Terms: Not Available to Industry
How to cite: pcDNA3 Strep-FLAG KBP was a gift from Michele Pagano (Addgene plasmid # 236459 ; http://n2t.net/addgene:236459 ; RRID:Addgene_236459)
